>Addgene plasmid #73270 | mHDAC7-Nterm (23-504) pEF6-V5 | depositor full sequence | sequence record 134950 | mHDAC7-Nterm (23-504) pEF6-V5 sequence 7290 bps
ACCATGGACCTGCGGGTGGGCCAGCGGCCCACGGTGGAGCCCCCACCAGAGCCTGCGCTGCTGACCCTGC
AACACCCCCAACGCCTGCACCGCCATCTCTTCCTGGCAGGCTTACACCAGCAACAGCGCTCAGCCGAGCC
CATGAGGCTCTCCATGGACCCACCAATGCCGGAGCTGCAGGGGGGACAGCAGGAGCAAGAACTTCGGCAA
CTTCTCAATAAAGACAAGAGCAAGCGAAGTGCCGTAGCCAGCAGTGTGGTCAAGCAGAAGCTGGCTGAAG
TGATCCTGAAGAAACAGCAGGCAGCCCTTGAGAGAACAGTCCATCCCAGCAGCCCCAGTATTCCCTACAG
AACTCTTGAGCCCTTGGACACAGAGGGTGCTGCCCGCTCCGTGCTTAGCAGCTTCCTGCCTCCTGTTCCC
AGCCTGCCCACTGAACCCCCGGAACACTTTCCCTTGCGTAAAACAGTGTCTGAACCCAACCTGAAGTTGC
GCTACAAACCCAAGAAATCCCTGGAGAGACGCAAGAATCCCCTGCTCAGGAAGGAGAGTGCCCCGCCCAG
CCTTCGGAGGAGGCCTGCCGAGACCCTTGGAGATTCCTCCCCCAGTAGTAGCAGCACACCCGCGTCAGGG
TGCAGCTCCCCTAATGACAGCGAGCATGGCCCTAACCCTGCCCTAGGCTCAGAGGCTGATGGTGACCGCA
GGACCCATTCAACTTTAGGCCCTCGGGGTCCTGTACTGGGGAACCCCCATGCTCCCCTCTTCCTGCACCA
CGGTCTGGAGCCAGAGGCTGGGGGCACCTTACCCTCTCGCCTGCAACCCATTCTCCTGCTGGACCCCTCA
GTCTCTCATGCCCCACTGTGGACTGTGCCTGGCCTTGGGCCCTTGCCCTTCCACTTTGCCCAGCCCTTAC
TGACCACCGAGCGGCTCTCTGGGTCAGGCCTCCATCGACCACTTAACCGGACCCGCTCAGAGCCCCTGCC
CCCCAGCGCCACAGCCTCCCCTCTGCTGGCCCCCCTGCAGCCCCGCCAGGATCGGCTCAAACCTCACGTC
CAGCTGATCAAGCCAGCCATCTCCCCTCCCCAGAGGCCTGCCAAGCCCAGTGAGAAGCCCCGACTGCGAC
AGATACCCTCGGCTGAGGACCTAGAGACAGATGGTGGGGGAGTGGGACCTATGGCGAATGATGGCCTGGA
ACATAGGGAGTCAGGCCGTGGGCCTCCTGAGGGCAGAGGCTCCATTTCTCTGCAGCAGCACCAACAGGTG
CCACCCTGGGAGCAGCAGCATCTAGCCGGGCGGCTCTCTCAGGGAAGCCCCGGGGACTCCGTGCTGATAC
CTCTGGCCCAGGTTGGACACCGGCCCCTGTCCAGAACCCAGTCTTCCCCAGCAGCACCTGTCTCCATGCT
GAGCCCAGAGCCCACCTGTCAGACCCAAGTCCTCAACAGCTCAGAGACAAAGGGCAATTCTGCAGATATC
CAGCACAGTGGCGGCCGCTCGAGTCTAGAGGGCCCGCGGTTCGAAGGTAAGCCTATCCCTAACCCTCTCC
TCGGTCTCGATTCTACGCGTACCGGTCATCATCACCATCACCATTGAGTTTAAACCCGCTGATCAGCCTC
GACTGTGCCTTCTAGTTGCCAGCCATCTGTTGTTTGCCCCTCCCCCGTGCCTTCCTTGACCCTGGAAGGT
GCCACTCCCACTGTCCTTTCCTAATAAAATGAGGAAATTGCATCGCATTGTCTGAGTAGGTGTCATTCTA
TTCTGGGGGGTGGGGTGGGGCAGGACAGCAAGGGGGAGGATTGGGAAGACAATAGCAGGCATGCTGGGGA
TGCGGTGGGCTCTATGGCTTCTGAGGCGGAAAGAACCAGCTGGGGCTCTAGGGGGTATCCCC
[124 nt withheld, positions 1883-2006]
C
[32 nt withheld, positions 2008-2039]
CA
[57 nt withheld, positions 2042-2098]
A
[49 nt withheld, positions 2100-2148]
CCTTTGACGTTGGAGTCCACGTTCTTT
[37 nt withheld, positions 2176-2212]
ACCCTATCTCGGTCTATTCTTTTGATTTATAAGGGATTTTGGGGATTTCGGCCTATTGGTTAAAAAATGA
GCTGATTTAACAAAAATTTAACGCGAATTAATTCTGTGGAATGTGTGTCAGTTAGGGTGTGGAAAGTCCC
CAGGCTCCCCAGGCAGGCAGAAGTATGCAAAGCATGCATCTCAATTAGTCAGCAACCAGGTGTGGAAAGT
CCCCAGGCTCCCCAGCAGGCAGAAGTATGCAAAGCATGCATCTCAATTAGTCAGCAACCATAGTCCCGCC
CCTAACTCCGCCCATCCCGCCCCTAACTCCGCCCAGTTCCGCCCATTCTCCGCCCCATGGCTGACTAATT
TTTTTTATTTATGCAGAGGCCGAGGCCGCCTCTGCCTCTGAGCTATTCCAGAAGTAGTGAGGAGGCTTTT
TTGGAGGCCTAGGCTTTTGCAAAAAGCTCCCGGGAGCTTGTATATCCATTTTCGGATCTGATCAGCACGT
GTTGACAATTAATCATCGGCATAGTATATCGGCATAGTATAATACGACAAGGTGAGGAACTAAACCATGG
CCAAGCCTTTGTCTCAAGAAGAATCCACCCTCATTGAAAGAGCAACGGCTACAATCAACAGCATCCCCAT
CTCTGAAGACTACAGCGTCGCCAGCGCAGCTCTCTCTAGCGACGGCCGCATCTTCACTGGTGTCAATGTA
TATCATTTTACTGGGGGACCTTGTGCAGAACTCGTGGTGCTGGGCACTGCTGCTGCTGCGGCAGCTGGCA
ACCTGACTTGTATCGTCGCGATCGGAAATGAGAACAGGGGCATCTTGAGCCCCTGCGGACGGTGTCGACA
GGTGCTTCTCGATCTGCATCCTGGGATCAAAGCGATAGTGAAGGACAGTGATGGACAGCCGACGGCAGTT
GGGATTCGTGAATTGCTGCCCTCTGGTTATGTGTGGGAGGGCTAAGCACTTCGTGGCCGAGGAGCAGGAC
TGACACGTGCTACGAGATTTCGATTCCACCGCCGCCTTCTATGAAAGGTTGGGCTTCGGAATCGTTTTCC
GGGACGCCGGCTGGATGATCCTCCAGCGCGGGGATCTCATGCTGGAGTTCTTCGCCCACCCCAACTTGTT
TATTGCAGCTTATAATGGTTACAAATAAAGCAATAGCATCACAAATTTCACAAATAAAGCATTTTTTTCA
CTGCATTCTAGTTGTGGTTTGTCCAAACTCATCAATGTATCTTATCATGTCTGTATACCGTCGACCTCTA
GCTAGAGCTTGGCGTAATCATGGTCATAGCTGTTTCCTGTGTGAAATTGTTATCCGCTCACAATTCCACA
CAACATACGAGCCGGAAGCATAAAGTGTAAAGCCTGGGGTGCCTAATGAGTGAGCTAACTCACATTAATT
GCGTTGCGCTCACTGCCCGCTTTCCAGTCGGGAAACCTGTCGTGCCAGCTGCATTAATGAATCGGCCAAC
GCGCGGGGAGAGGCGGTTTGCGTATTGGGCGCTCTTCCGCTTCCTCGCTCACTGACTCGCTGCGCTCGGT
CGTTCGGCTGCGGCGAGCGGTATCAGCTCACTCAAAGGCGGTAATACGGTTATCCACAGAATCAGGGGAT
AACGCAGGAAAGAACATGTGAGCAAAAGGCCAGCAAAAGGCCAGGAACCGTAAAAAGGCCGCGTTGCTGG
CGTTTTTCCATAGGCTCCGCCCCCCTGACGAGCATCACAAAAATCGACGCTCAAGTCAGAGGTGGCGAAA
CCCGACAGGACTATAAAGATACCAGGCGTTTCCCCCTGGAAGCTCCCTCGTGCGCTCTCCTGTTCCGACC
CTGCCGCTTACCGGATACCTGTCCGCCTTTCTCCCTTCGGGAAGCGTGGCGCTTTCTCAATGCTCACGCT
GTAGGTATCTCAGTTCGGTGTAGGTCGTTCGCTCCAAGCTGGGCTGTGTGCACGAACCCCCCGTTCAGCC
CGACCGCTGCGCCTTATCCGGTAACTATCGTCTTGAGTCCAACCCGGTAAGACACGACTTATCGCCACTG
GCAGCAGCCACTGGTAACAGGATTAGCAGAGCGAGGTATGTAGGCGGTGCTACAGAGTTCTTGAAGTGGT
GGCCTAACTACGGCTACACTAGAAGGACAGTATTTGGTATCTGCGCTCTGCTGAAGCCAGTTACCTTCGG
AAAAAGAGTTGGTAGCTCTTGATCCGGCAAACAAACCACCGCTGGTAGCGGTGGTTTTTTTGTTTGCAAG
CAGCAGATTACGCGCAGAAAAAAAGGATCTCAAGAAGATCCTTTGATCTTTTCTACGGGGTCTGACGCTC
AGTGGAACGAAAACTCACGTTAAGGGATTTTGGTCATGAGATTATCAAAAAGGATCTTCACCTAGATCCT
TTTAAATTAAAAATGAAGTTTTAAATCAATCTAAAGTATATATGAGTAAACTTGGTCTGACAGTTACCAA
TGCTTAATCAGTGAGGCACCTATCTCAGCGATCTGTCTATTTCGTTCATCCATAGTTGCCTGACTCCCCG
TCGTGTAGATAACTACGATACGGGAGGGCTTACCATCTGGCCCCAGTGCTGCAATGATACCGCGAGACCC
ACGCTCACCGGCTCCAGATTTATCAGCAATAAACCAGCCAGCCGGAAGGGCCGAGCGCAGAAGTGGTCCT
GCAACTTTATCCGCCTCCATCCAGTCTATTAATTGTTGCCGGGAAGCTAGAGTAAGTAGTTCGCCAGTTA
ATAGTTTGCGCAACGTTGTTGCCATTGCTACAGGCATCGTGGTGTCACGCTCGTCGTTTGGTATGGCTTC
ATTCAGCTCCGGTTCCCAACGATCAAGGCGAGTTACATGATCCCCCATGTTGTGCAAAAAAGCGGTTAGC
TCCTTCGGTCCTCCGATCGTTGTCAGAAGTAAGTTGGCCGCAGTGTTATCACTCATGGTTATGGCAGCAC
TGCATAATTCTCTTACTGTCATGCCATCCGTAAGATGCTTTTCTGTGACTGGTGAGTACTCAACCAAGTC
ATTCTGAGAATAGTGTATGCGGCGACCGAGTTGCTCTTGCCCGGCGTCAATACGGGATAATACCGCGCCA
CATAGCAGAACTTTAAAAGTGCTCATCATTGGAAAACGTTCTTCGGGGCGAAAACTCTCAAGGATCTTAC
CGCTGTTGAGATCCAGTTCGATGTAACCCACTCGTGCACCCAACTGATCTTCAGCATCTTTTACTTTCAC
CAGCGTTTCTGGGTGAGCAAAAACAGGAAGGCAAAATGCCGCAAAAAAGGGAATAAGGGCGACACGGAAA
TGTTGAATACTCATACTCTTCCTTTTTCAATATTATTGAAGCATTTATCAGGGTTATTGTCTCATGAGCG
GATACATATTTGAATGTATTTAGAAAAATAAACAAATAGGGGTTCCGCGCACATTTCCCCGAAAAGTGCC
ACCTGACGTCGACGGATCGGGAGATCTCCCGATCCCCTATGGTCGACTCTCAGTACAATCTGCTCTGATG
CCGCATAGTTAAGCCAGTATCTGCTCCCTGCTTGTGTGTTGGAGGTCGCTGAGTAGTGCGCGAGCAAAAT
TTAAGCTACAACAAGGCAAGGCTTGACCGACAATTGCATGAAGAATCTGCTTAGGGTTAGGCGTTTTGCG
CTGCTTCGCGATGTACGGGCCAGATATACGCGTTGACATTGATTATTGACTAGGCTTTTGCAAAAAGCTT
TGCAAAGATGGATAAAGTTTTAAACAGAGAGGAATCTTTGCAGCTAATGGACCTTCTAGGTCTTGAAAGG
AGTGCCTCGTGAGGCTCCGGTGCCCGTCAGTGGGCAGAGCGCACATCGCCCACAGTCCCCGAGAAGTTGG
GGGGAGGGGTCGGCAATTGAACCGGTGCCTAGAGAAGGTGGCGCGGGGTAAACTGGGAAAGTGATGTCGT
GTACTGGCTCCGCCTTTTTCCCGAGGGTGGGGGAGAACCGTATATAAGTGCAGTAGTCGCCGTGAACGTT
CTTTTTCGCAACGGGTTTGCCGCCAGAACACAGGTAAGTGCCGTGTGTGGTTCCCGCGGGCCTGGCCTCT
TTACGGGTTATGGCCCTTGCGTGCCTTGAATTACTTCCACCTGGCTGCAGTACGTGATTCTTGATCCCGA
GCTTCGGGTTGGAAGTGGGTGGGAGAGTTCGAGGCCTTGCGCTTAAGGAGCCCCTTCGCCTCGTGCTTGA
GTTGAGGCCTGGCCTGGGCGCTGGGGCCGCCGCGTGCGAATCTGGTGGCACCTTCGCGCCTGTCTCGCTG
CTTTCGATAAGTCTCTAGCCATTTAAAATTTTTGATGACCTGCTGCGACGCTTTTTTTCTGGCAAGATAG
TCTTGTAAATGCGGGCCAAGATCTGCACACTGGTATTTCGGTTTTTGGGGCCGCGGGCGGCGACGGGGCC
CGTGCGTCCCAGCGCACATGTTCGGCGAGGCGGGGCCTGCGAGCGCGGCCACCGAGAATCGGACGGGGGT
AGTCTCAAGCTGGCCGGCCTGCTCTGGTGCCTGGCCTCGCGCCGCCGTGTATCGCCCCGCCCTGGGCGGC
AAGGCTGGCCCGGTCGGCACCAGTTGCGTGAGCGGAAAGATGGCCGCTTCCCGGCCCTGCTGCAGGGAGC
TCAAAATGGAGGACGCGGCGCTCGGGAGAGCGGGCGGGTGAGTCACCCACACAAAGGAAAAGGGCCTTTC
CGTCCTCAGCCGTCGCTTCATGTGACTCCACGGAGTACCGGGCGCCGTCCAGGCACCTCGATTAGTTCTC
GAGCTTTTGGAGTACGTCGTCTTTAGGTTGGGGGGAGGGGTTTTATGCGATGGAGTTTCCCCACACTGAG
TGGGTGGAGACTGAAGTTAGGCCAGCTTGGCACTTGATGTAATTCTCCTTGGAATTTGCCCTTTTTGAGT
TTGGATCTTGGTTCATTCTCAAGCCTCAGACAGTGGTTCAAAGTTTTTTTCTTCCATTTCAGGTGTCGTG
AGGAATTAGCTTGGTACTAATACGACTCACTATAGGGAGACCCAAGCTGGCTAGGTAAGCTTGGTACCGA
GCTCGGATCCACTAGTCCAGTGTGGTGGAATTGCCCTT
Features (pLannotate 1.2.2; 23 found; start..end, strand, type, name):
      4..1449    +  CDS            Hdac7 (fragment): HDAC7_MOUSE - Also known as Hdac7a. Experimental evidence at protein level: Swiss-Prot protein existence level 1. Responsible for the deacetylation of lysine residues on the N-terminal part of the core histones (H2A, H2B, H3 and H4). Histone deacetylation gives a tag for epigenetic repression and plays an important role in transcriptional regulation, cell cycle progression and developmental events. Histone deacetylases act via the formation of large multiprotein complexes. Involved in muscle maturation by repressing transcription of myocyte enhancer factors such as MEF2A, MEF2B and MEF2C. Duri
   1516..1557    +  CDS            V5 tag: epitope tag from simian virus 5
   1613..1837    +  polyA_signal   bGH poly(A) signal: bovine growth hormone polyadenylation signal
   1841..1862    +  promoter       SV40 promoter (fragment): SV40 enhancer and early promoter
   1883..2311    +  rep_origin     f1 ori (sequence partly withheld): f1 bacteriophage origin of replication; arrow indicates direction of (+) strand synthesis
   2325..2655    +  promoter       SV40 promoter: SV40 enhancer and early promoter
   2703..2750    +  promoter       EM7 promoter: synthetic bacterial promoter&nbsp
   2769..3167    +  CDS            BSD: blasticidin S deaminase; Aspergillus terreus BSD; confers resistance to blasticidin
   3168..3195    +  CDS            BleoR (fragment): antibiotic-binding protein; Sh ble from Streptoalloteichus hindustanus; confers resistance to bleomycin, phleomycin, and Zeocin™
   3205..3330    +  CDS            ble (fragment): BLE_KLEPN - Experimental evidence at protein level: Swiss-Prot protein existence level 1. Binding protein with a strong affinity to the bleomycin family of antibiotics. Binds to CL990; an antimitotic-antibiotic compound. From Klebsiella pneumoniae.
   3325..3446    +  polyA_signal   SV40 poly(A) signal: SV40 polyadenylation signal
   3519..3535    -  protein_bind   lac operator: The lac repressor binds to the lac operator to inhibit transcription in E. coli. This inhibition can be relieved by adding lactose or isopropyl-β-D-thiogalactopyranoside (IPTG). lac repressor encoded by lacI
   3543..3573    -  promoter       lac promoter: promoter for the E. coli lac operon
   3588..3609    -  protein_bind   CAP binding site: CAP binding activates transcription in the presence of cAMP. E. coli catabolite activator protein
   3622..3714    -  CDS            lacI (fragment): lac repressor; lacI; The lac repressor binds to the lac operator to inhibit transcription in E. coli. This inhibition can be relieved by adding lactose or isopropyl-β-D-thiogalactopyranoside (IPTG).
   3897..4485    -  rep_origin     ori: high-copy-number ColE1/pMB1/pBR322/pUC origin of replication
   4656..5516    -  CDS            AmpR: β-lactamase; bla; confers resistance to ampicillin, carbenicillin, and related antibiotics
   5517..5621    -  promoter       AmpR promoter: bla
   5688..5732    -  misc_feature   bom (fragment): basis of mobility region from pBR322
   5887..5905    +  enhancer       CMV enhancer (fragment): human cytomegalovirus immediate early enhancer
   5930..5999    +  CDS            small t antigen (fragment): SV40 (simian virus 40) small t antigen
   6005..7183    +  promoter       EF-1α promoter: strong constitutive promoter for human elongation factor EF-1α
   7200..7218    +  promoter       T7 promoter: promoter for bacteriophage T7 RNA polymerase
