[The description below was written by a language model from this plasmid's Addgene catalogue record and pLannotate feature annotations shown in this document.]
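Description:
mHDAC7-Nterm (23-504) pEF6-V5 is a mammalian expression plasmid built on the Invitrogen pEF6/V5-His backbone by TOPO cloning. It carries an N-terminal fragment of mouse histone deacetylase 7 (Hdac7). The name gives the retained region as residues 23–504, and the record lists amino acids 505–938 as deleted. The annotated Hdac7 coding fragment spans about 1.45 kb. This fits the difference between the stated backbone size and the total size of roughly 7.3 kb, but not the catalogued insert size of 2,752 bp, which probably refers to the full-length gene.

The insert lies downstream of the human EF-1α promoter, a strong constitutive promoter, with a T7 promoter between the two that also serves as a sequencing primer site. It is followed by a V5 epitope tag from the backbone and the bovine growth hormone polyadenylation signal. The catalogue describes the C-terminal tag as His/V5, although only the V5 element is called in the feature table.

A separate cassette places the blasticidin S deaminase gene under tandem SV40 early and bacterial EM7 promoters, with an SV40 polyadenylation signal, so blasticidin selection works in mammalian cells and potentially in E. coli. The plasmid is propagated in bacteria through a high-copy ColE1/pUC-type origin and ampicillin resistance, and an f1 origin is also present. Several short annotated fragments (bleomycin resistance, lacI, CMV enhancer, small t antigen) appear to be backbone remnants or partial matches rather than functional parts.

The plasmid is intended to express the V5-tagged N-terminal portion of HDAC7 in mammalian cells. The associated study concerns HDAC7 in Toll-like receptor 4-dependent proinflammatory gene expression in macrophages.
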