Addgene plasmid #73270: mHDAC7-Nterm (23-504) pEF6-V5
Purpose: Expression of mouse HDAC7-Nterm in mammalian cells (V5 tag)
Depositing lab: Matthew Sweet. Depositing organization: University of Queensland, Institute for Molecular Bioscience. Publication: Histone deacetylase 7 promotes Toll-like receptor 4-dependent proinflammatory gene expression in macrophages. Shakespear MR, Hohenhaus DM, Kelly GM, Kamal NA, Gupta P, Labzin LI, Schroder K, Garceau V, Barbero S, Iyer A, Hume DA, Reid RC, Irvine KM, Fairlie DP, Sweet MJ. J Biol Chem. 2013 Aug 30;288(35):25362-74. doi: 10.1074/jbc.M113.496281. Epub 2013 Jul 12. PubMed 23853092.
Backbone
  Vector backbone: pEF6/V5-His
  Backbone manufacturer: Invitrogen
  Backbone size w/o insert (bp): 5840
  Total vector size (bp): 7289
  Vector type: Mammalian Expression
  Selectable markers: Blasticidin
Growth in bacteria
  Bacterial resistance: Ampicillin, 100 μg/mL
  Growth temperature: 37°C
  Growth strain: DH5alpha
  Copy number: Unknown
Gene/Insert
  Gene/Insert name: HDAC7
  Species: M. musculus (mouse)
  Insert size (bp): 2752
  Mutation: deleted amino acids 505-938
  GenBank ID: AAF31419.1
  Entrez Gene: Hdac7 (a.k.a. 5830434K02Rik, HD7, HD7a, Hdac7a, mFLJ00062)
  Tag / fusion protein: His/V5 (C terminal on backbone)
  Cloning method: TOPO Cloning
  Sequencing primers: 5′ TAATACGACTCACTATAGGG; 3′ TAGAAGGCACAGTCGAGG
Terms and licenses: Academic/Nonprofit Terms; Industry Terms: Not Available to Industry
How to cite: mHDAC7-Nterm (23-504) pEF6-V5 was a gift from Matthew Sweet (Addgene plasmid # 73270 ; http://n2t.net/addgene:73270 ; RRID:Addgene_73270)
