>Addgene plasmid #73270 | mHDAC7-Nterm (23-504) pEF6-V5 | depositor partial sequence | sequence record 134951 | Insert
ACCATGGACCTGCGGGTGGGCCAGCGGCCCACGGTGGAGCCCCCACCAGAGCCTGCGCTGCTGACCCTGC
AACACCCCCAACGCCTGCACCGCCATCTCTTCCTGGCAGGCTTACACCAGCAACAGCGCTCAGCCGAGCC
CATGAGGCTCTCCATGGACCCACCAATGCCGGAGCTGCAGGGGGGACAGCAGGAGCAAGAACTTCGGCAA
CTTCTCAATAAAGACAAGAGCAAGCGAAGTGCCGTAGCCAGCAGTGTGGTCAAGCAGAAGCTGGCTGAAG
TGATCCTGAAGAAACAGCAGGCAGCCCTTGAGAGAACAGTCCATCCCAGCAGCCCCAGTATTCCCTACAG
AACTCTTGAGCCCTTGGACACAGAGGGTGCTGCCCGCTCCGTGCTTAGCAGCTTCCTGCCTCCTGTTCCC
AGCCTGCCCACTGAACCCCCGGAACACTTTCCCTTGCGTAAAACAGTGTCTGAACCCAACCTGAAGTTGC
GCTACAAACCCAAGAAATCCCTGGAGAGACGCAAGAATCCCCTGCTCAGGAAGGAGAGTGCCCCGCCCAG
CCTTCGGAGGAGGCCTGCCGAGACCCTTGGAGATTCCTCCCCCAGTAGTAGCAGCACACCCGCGTCAGGG
TGCAGCTCCCCTAATGACAGCGAGCATGGCCCTAACCCTGCCCTAGGCTCAGAGGCTGATGGTGACCGCA
GGACCCATTCAACTTTAGGCCCTCGGGGTCCTGTACTGGGGAACCCCCATGCTCCCCTCTTCCTGCACCA
CGGTCTGGAGCCAGAGGCTGGGGGCACCTTACCCTCTCGCCTGCAACCCATTCTCCTGCTGGACCCCTCA
GTCTCTCATGCCCCACTGTGGACTGTGCCTGGCCTTGGGCCCTTGCCCTTCCACTTTGCCCAGCCCTTAC
TGACCACCGAGCGGCTCTCTGGGTCAGGCCTCCATCGACCACTTAACCGGACCCGCTCAGAGCCCCTGCC
CCCCAGCGCCACAGCCTCCCCTCTGCTGGCCCCCCTGCAGCCCCGCCAGGATCGGCTCAAACCTCACGTC
CAGCTGATCAAGCCAGCCATCTCCCCTCCCCAGAGGCCTGCCAAGCCCAGTGAGAAGCCCCGACTGCGAC
AGATACCCTCGGCTGAGGACCTAGAGACAGATGGTGGGGGAGTGGGACCTATGGCGAATGATGGCCTGGA
ACATAGGGAGTCAGGCCGTGGGCCTCCTGAGGGCAGAGGCTCCATTTCTCTGCAGCAGCACCAACAGGTG
CCACCCTGGGAGCAGCAGCATCTAGCCGGGCGGCTCTCTCAGGGAAGCCCCGGGGACTCCGTGCTGATAC
CTCTGGCCCAGGTTGGACACCGGCCCCTGTCCAGAACCCAGTCTTCCCCAGCAGCACCTGTCTCCATGCT
GAGCCCAGAGCCCACCTGTCAGACCCAAGTCCTCAACAGCTCAGAGACA
