>Addgene plasmid #73270 | mHDAC7-Nterm (23-504) pEF6-V5 | addgene partial sequence | sequence record 137322 | EF1a-F 5'-TCAAGCCTCAGACAGTGGTTC-3'
GTACTAATACGACTCACTATAGGGAGACCCAAGCTGGCTAGGTAAGCTTGGTACCGAGCTCGGATCCACT
AGTCCAGTGTGGTGGAATTGCCCTTACCATGGACCTGCGGGTGGGCCAGCGGCCCACGGTGGAGCCCCCA
CCAGAGCCTGCGCTGCTGACCCTGCAACACCCCCAACGCCTGCACCGCCATCTCTTCCTGGCAGGCTTAC
ACCAGCAACAGCGCTCAGCCGAGCCCATGAGGCTCTCCATGGACCCACCAATGCCGGAGCTGCAGGGGGG
ACAGCAGGAGCAAGAACTTCGGCAACTTCTCAATAAAGACAAGAGCAAGCGAAGTGCCGTAGCCAGCAGT
GTGGTCAAGCAGAAGCTGGCTGAAGTGATCCTGAAGAAACAGCAGGCAGCCCTTGAGAGAACAGTCCATC
CCAGCAGCCCCAGTATTCCCTACAGAACTCTTGAGCCCTTGGACACAGAGGGTGCTGCCCGCTCCGTGCT
TAGCAGCTTCCTGCCTCCTGTTCCCAGCCTGCCCACTGAACCCCCGGAACACTTTCCCTTGCGTAAAACA
GTGTCTGAACCCAACCTGAAGTTGCGCTACAAACCCAAGAAATCCCTGGAGAGACGCAAGAATCCCCTGC
TCAGGAAGGAGAGTGCCCCGCCCAGCCTTCGGAGGAGGCCTGCCGAGACCCTTGGAGATTCCTCCCCCAG
TAGTAGCAGCACACCCGCGTCAGGGTGCAGCTCCCCTAATGACAGCGAGCATGGCCCTAACCCTGCCCTA
GGCTCAGAGGCTGATGGTGACCGCAGGACCCATTCAACTT
