>Addgene plasmid #73270 | mHDAC7-Nterm (23-504) pEF6-V5 | addgene partial sequence | sequence record 137393 | BGH-rev 5'-TAGAAGGCACAGTCGAGG-3'
GTGATGATGACCGGTACGCGTAGAATCGAGACCGAGGAGAGGGTTAGGGATAGGCTTACCTTCGAACCGC
GGGCCCTCTAGACTCGAGCGGCCGCCACTGTGCTGGATATCTGCAGAATTGCCCTTTGTCTCTGAGCTGT
TGAGGACTTGGGTCTGACAGGTGGGCTCTGGGCTCAGCATGGAGACAGGTGCTGCTGGGGAAGACTGGGT
TCTGGACAGGGGCCGGTGTCCAACCTGGGCCAGAGGTATCAGCACGGAGTCCCCGGGGCTTCCCTGAGAG
AGCCGCCCGGCTAGATGCTGCTGCTCCCAGGGTGGCACCTGTTGGTGCTGCTGCAGAGAAATGGAGCCTC
TGCCCTCAGGAGGCCCACGGCCTGACTCCCTATGTTCCAGGCCATCATTCGCCATAGGTCCCACTCCCCC
ACCATCTGTCTCTAGGTCCTCAGCCGAGGGTATCTGTCGCAGTCGGGGCTTCTCACTGGGCTTGGCAGGC
CTCTGGGGAGGGGAGATGGCTGGCTTGATCAGCTGGACGTGAGGTTTGAGCCGATCCTGGCGGGGCTGCA
GGGGGGCCAGCAGAGGGGAGGCTGTGGCGCTGGGGGGCAGGGGCTCTGAGCGGGTCCGGTTAAGTGGTCG
ATGGAGGCCTGACCCAGAGAGCCGCTCGGTGGTCAGTAAGGGCTGGGCAAAGTGGAAGGGCAAGGGCCCA
AGGCCAGGCACAGTCCACAGTGGGGCATGAGAGACTGAGGGGTCCAGCAGGAGAATGGGTTGCAGGCGAG
AGGGTAAGGTGCCC
